>Addgene plasmid #36791 | TAL2382 | depositor partial sequence | sequence record 45984 | TAL2382 sequence 1640 bps
GAACCTGACCCCAGACCAGGTAGTCGCAATCGCGAACAATAATGGGGGAAAGCAAGCCCTGGAAACCGTG
CAAAGGTTGTTGCCGGTCCTTTGTCAAGACCACGGCCTTACACCGGAGCAAGTCGTGGCCATTGCAAGCA
ATGGGGGTGGCAAACAGGCTCTTGAGACGGTTCAGAGACTTCTCCCAGTTCTCTGTCAAGCCCACGGGCT
GACTCCCGATCAAGTTGTAGCGATTGCGAATAACAATGGAGGGAAACAAGCATTGGAGACTGTCCAACGG
CTCCTTCCCGTGTTGTGTCAAGCCCACGGTTTGACGCCTGCACAAGTGGTCGCCATCGCCTCGAATGGCG
GCGGTAAGCAGGCGCTGGAAACAGTACAGCGCCTGCTGCCTGTACTGTGCCAGGATCATGGACTGACCCC
AGACCAGGTAGTCGCAATCGCGTCACATGACGGGGGAAAGCAAGCCCTGGAAACCGTGCAAAGGTTGTTG
CCGGTCCTTTGTCAAGACCACGGCCTTACACCGGAGCAAGTCGTGGCCATTGCAAGCAATGGGGGTGGCA
AACAGGCTCTTGAGACGGTTCAGAGACTTCTCCCAGTTCTCTGTCAAGCCCACGGGCTGACTCCCGATCA
AGTTGTAGCGATTGCGTCCAACGGTGGAGGGAAACAAGCATTGGAGACTGTCCAACGGCTCCTTCCCGTG
TTGTGTCAAGCCCACGGTTTGACGCCTGCACAAGTGGTCGCCATCGCCAACAACAACGGCGGTAAGCAGG
CGCTGGAAACAGTACAGCGCCTGCTGCCTGTACTGTGCCAGGATCATGGACTGACCCCAGACCAGGTAGT
CGCAATCGCGAACAATAATGGGGGAAAGCAAGCCCTGGAAACCGTGCAAAGGTTGTTGCCGGTCCTTTGT
CAAGACCACGGCCTTACACCGGAGCAAGTCGTGGCCATTGCAAATAATAACGGTGGCAAACAGGCTCTTG
AGACGGTTCAGAGACTTCTCCCAGTTCTCTGTCAAGCCCACGGGCTGACTCCCGATCAAGTTGTAGCGAT
TGCGTCGAACATTGGAGGGAAACAAGCATTGGAGACTGTCCAACGGCTCCTTCCCGTGTTGTGTCAAGCC
CACGGTTTGACGCCTGCACAAGTGGTCGCCATCGCCTCGAATGGCGGCGGTAAGCAGGCGCTGGAAACAG
TACAGCGCCTGCTGCCTGTACTGTGCCAGGATCATGGACTGACCCCAGACCAGGTAGTCGCAATCGCGAA
CAATAATGGGGGAAAGCAAGCCCTGGAAACCGTGCAAAGGTTGTTGCCGGTCCTTTGTCAAGACCACGGC
CTTACACCGGAGCAAGTCGTGGCCATTGCAAGCAACATCGGTGGCAAACAGGCTCTTGAGACGGTTCAGA
GACTTCTCCCAGTTCTCTGTCAAGCCCACGGGCTGACTCCCGATCAAGTTGTAGCGATTGCGAATAACAA
TGGAGGGAAACAAGCATTGGAGACTGTCCAACGGCTCCTTCCCGTGTTGTGTCAAGCCCACGGTTTGACG
CCTGCACAAGTGGTCGCCATCGCCTCGAATGGCGGCGGTAAGCAGGCGCTGGAAACAGTACAGCGCCTGC
TGCCTGTACTGTGCCAGGATCATGGACTGA
