>Addgene plasmid #36791 | TAL2382 | addgene partial sequence | sequence record 47166 | CMV-F 5'-CGCAAATGGGCGGTAGGCGTG-3'
ACTAGAGAACCCACTGCTTACTGGCTTATCGAAATTAATACGACTCACTATAGGGAGACCCAAGCTGGCT
AGCACCATGGACTACAAAGACCATGACGGTGATTATAAAGATCATGACATCGATTACAAGGATGACGATG
ACAAGATGGCCCCCAAGAAGAAGAGGAAGGTGGGCATTCACCGCGGGGTACCTATGGTGGACTTGAGGAC
ACTCGGTTATTCGCAACAGCAACAGGAGAAAATCAAGCCTAAGGTCAGGAGCACCGTCGCGCAACACCAC
GAGGCGCTTGTGGGGCATGGCTTCACTCATGCGCATATTGTCGCGCTTTCACAGCACCCTGCGGCGCTTG
GGACGGTGGCTGTCAAATACCAAGATATGATTGCGGCCCTGCCCGAAGCCACGCACGAGGCAATTGTAGG
GGTCGGTAAACAGTGGTCGGGAGCGCGAGCACTTGAGGCGCTGCTGACTGTGGCGGGTGAGCTTAGGGGG
CCTCCGCTCCAGCTCGACACCGGGCAGCTGCTGAAGATCGCGAAGAGAGGGGGAGTAACAGCGGTAGAGG
CAGTGCACGCCTGGCGCAATGCGCTCACCGGGGCCCCCTTGAACCTGACCCCAGACCAGGTAGTCGCAAT
CGCGAACAATAATGGGGGAAAGCAAGCCCTGGAAACCGTGCAAAGGTTGTTGCCGGTCCTTTGTCAAGAC
CACGGCCTTACACCGGAGCAAGTCGTGGCCATTGCAAGCAATGGGGGTGGCAAACAGGCTCTTGAGACGG
TTCAGAGACTTCTCCCAGTTCTCTGTCAAGCCCACGGGCTGACTCCCGATCAAGTTGTAGCGATTGCGAA
TAACAATGGAGGGAAA
