[The description below was written by a language model from this plasmid's Addgene catalogue record.]
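Description:
TAL2382 is a mammalian expression plasmid encoding the left monomer of a TALEN pair directed against the human AKT2 gene. It is built on the JDS74 backbone, a roughly 6.4 kb TALEN acceptor vector. An insert of about 1.6 kb, carrying an assembled array of TAL effector repeats, was placed into the backbone through BsmBI sites that were destroyed during cloning. The backbone supplies the flanking coding sequence, so the repeat array is expressed in frame with an N-terminal 3X FLAG tag and a C-terminal wild-type FokI nuclease domain. Transcription in mammalian cells is driven by the CMV promoter. The vector type also lists a T7 promoter, which allows in vitro synthesis of mRNA encoding the nuclease. The use of a BGH reverse sequencing primer suggests a BGH polyadenylation region downstream of the coding sequence, although the record does not list it as a feature. The plasmid is maintained at high copy number in E. coli under ampicillin selection. The record does not name the origin of replication, and no feature table is available.

The repeat array was produced by the FLASH assembly method, which was developed for high-throughput TALEN construction, and it specifies recognition of a defined 18-nucleotide half-site in AKT2. FokI cleaves only as a dimer, so this left monomer is intended to be co-delivered with a matching right-hand TALEN that binds the opposite strand across a spacer. Together the pair generates a targeted double-strand break for gene disruption or other genome editing at the AKT2 locus. The insert species is given as human, but the linked gene entry uses mouse-style nomenclature and aliases, a discrepancy within the record itself. The depositor recommends confirming the plasmid's structure by diagnostic restriction digest before use.
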