Addgene plasmid #36791: TAL2382
Depositing lab: Keith Joung. Depositing organization: Massachusetts General Hospital. Publication: FLASH assembly of TALENs for high-throughput genome editing. Reyon D, Tsai SQ, Khayter C, Foden JA, Sander JD, Joung JK. Nat Biotechnol. 2012 Apr 8. doi: 10.1038/nbt.2170. PubMed 22484455.
Backbone
  Vector backbone: JDS74
  Backbone manufacturer: Joung lab (Addgene Plasmid # 32288)
  Backbone size w/o insert (bp): 6447
  Vector type: Mammalian, T7 for in vitro mRNA synthesis
Growth in bacteria
  Bacterial resistance: Ampicillin, 100 μg/mL
  Growth temperature: 37°C
  Growth strain: XL1 Blue
  Copy number: High Copy
Gene/Insert
  Gene/Insert name: AKT2-TALEN_Left (alt name: AKT2)
  Species: H. sapiens (human)
  Insert size (bp): 1640
  Entrez Gene: Akt2 (a.k.a. 2410016A19Rik, PKB, PKBbeta)
  Promoter: CMV
  Tag / fusion protein: 3X Flag (N terminal on backbone); WT FOKI (C terminal on backbone)
  Cloning method: Restriction Enzyme; 5′ cloning site BsmBI (destroyed during cloning); 3′ cloning site BsmBI (destroyed during cloning)
  Sequencing primers: 5′ CMV-F; 3′ BGH-rev
Terms and licenses: Academic/Nonprofit Terms; Industry Terms: Not Available to Industry
Depositor comments: Target binding site: TGTGTCTTGGGATGAGTG It is strongly recommended that users perform a diagnostic digest to verify this plasmid prior to use. For example, a double digest of the plasmid with BamHI and KpnI should result in two bands at 2.2kb and 5.9kb.
How to cite: TAL2382 was a gift from Keith Joung (Addgene plasmid # 36791 ; http://n2t.net/addgene:36791 ; RRID:Addgene_36791)
